>Addgene plasmid #231569 | cpLOV2-Gal4 | addgene full sequence | sequence record 460768 | Addgene NGS Result
CCCTATGGTGCACTCTCAGTACAATCTGCTCTGATGCCGCATAGTTAAGCCAGTATCTGCTCCCTGCTTG
TGTGTTGGAGGTCGCTGAGTAGTGCGCGAGCAAAATTTAAGCTACAACAAGGCAAGGCTTGACCGACAAT
TGCATGAAGAATCTGCTTAGGGTTAGGCGTTTTGCGCTGCTTCGCGATGTACGGGCCAGATATACGCGTT
GACATTGATTATTGACTAGTTATTAATAGTAATCAATTACGGGGTCATTAGTTCATAGCCCATATATGGA
GTTCCGCGTTACATAACTTACGGTAAATGGCCCGCCTGGCTGACCGCCCAACGACCCCCGCCCATTGACG
TCAATAATGACGTATGTTCCCATAGTAACGCCAATAGGGACTTTCCATTGACGTCAATGGGTGGAGTATT
TACGGTAAACTGCCCACTTGGCAGTACATCAAGTGTATCATATGCCAAGTACGCCCCCTATTGACGTCAA
TGACGGTAAATGGCCCGCCTGGCATTATGCCCAGTACATGACCTTATGGGACTTTCCTACTTGGCAGTAC
ATCTACGTATTAGTCATCGCTATTACCATGGTGATGCGGTTTTGGCAGTACATCAATGGGCGTGGATAGC
GGTTTGACTCACGGGGATTTCCAAGTCTCCACCCCATTGACGTCAATGGGAGTTTGTTTTGGCACCAAAA
TCAACGGGACTTTCCAAAATGTCGTAACAACTCCGCCCCATTGACGCAAATGGGCGGTAGGCGTGTACGG
TGGGAGGTCTATATAAGCAGAGCTCTCTGGCTAACTAGAGAACCCACTGCTTACTGGCTTATCGAAATTA
ATACGACTCACTATAGGGAGACCCAAGCTGGCTAGCATGACTGAACACGTCAGAGATGCGGCGGAGCGAG
AAGGAGTGATGCTGATTAAGAAAACAGCAGAGAATATCGACGAAGCGGCGAAAGAGTTGGGTGGGGGATC
CGGTGGCTCCGGAGGTGGTCTTGCTACAACTTTGGAGCGGATTGAGAAGAATTTCGTCATAACTGATCCC
AGGTTGCCTGATAATCCTATAATATTCGCCTCCGATAGTTTTCTTCAACTTACGGAGTACTCCAGAGAGG
AGATACTGGGAAGGAATTGCAGATTCCTCCAAGGTCCAGAAACTGATAGAGCTACTGTGAGGAAGATACG
GGATGCCATTGACAATCAAACTGAAGTGACAGTGCAACTTATCAATTACACCAAGTCAGGGAAAAAATTC
TGGAACCTGTTCCATTTGCAACCCATGAGGGACCAAAAGGGCGATGTGCAATATTTCATAGGCGTTCAAC
TTGATGGTGGAGGTGGAGGTAGCCCCAAAAAGAAGCGAAAAGTAGGCGGCAGTGGCGGGAGTAAGCTCCT
CAGTTCTATAGAACAGGCGTGCGATATCTGTCGACTGAAAAAACTGAAGTGTAGTAAAGAAAAGCCAAAG
TGTGCAAAGTGTTTGAAGAACAATTGGGAATGCAGATATTCACCGAAGACCAAACGGAGCCCTCTTACTC
GCGCCCATTTGACGGAAGTTGAATCCAGGCTCGAAAGGTTGGAGCAACTCTTTCTTTTGATTTTCCCGAG
GGAAGATCTTGACATGATTTTGAAAATGGATTCATTGCAAGATATTAAAGCACTGCTTACGGGGTTGTTT
GTCCAAGACAACGTGAACAAGGACGCTGTCACAGATCGCCTGGCTAGTGTTGAAACAGATATGCCGTTGA
CTTTGAGGCAACACAGGATTAGCGCAACCTCCTCTTCTGAAGAATCCTCTAATAAAGGGCAGCGGCAATT
GACGGTCAGCGGCGGCTCCGGTGGAGGGTCCGGGGGAAGTTCATGACTCGAGCGGCCGCCACTGTGCTGG
ATATCTGCAGAATTCCACCACACTGGACTAGTGGATCCGAGCTCGGTACCAAGCTTAAGTTTAAACCGCT
GATCAGCCTCGACTGTGCCTTCTAGTTGCCAGCCATCTGTTGTTTGCCCCTCCCCCGTGCCTTCCTTGAC
CCTGGAAGGTGCCACTCCCACTGTCCTTTCCTAATAAAATGAGGAAATTGCATCGCATTGTCTGAGTAGG
TGTCATTCTATTCTGGGGGGTGGGGTGGGGCAGGACAGCAAGGGGGAGGATTGGGAAGACAATAGCAGGC
ATGCTGGGGATGCGGTGGGCTCTATGGCTTCTGAGGCGGAAAGAACCAGCTGGGGCTCTAGGGGGTATCC
CC
[124 nt withheld, positions 2243-2366]
C
[91 nt withheld, positions 2368-2458]
A
[49 nt withheld, positions 2460-2508]
CCTTTGACGTTGGAGTCCACGTTCTTT
[37 nt withheld, positions 2536-2572]
ACCCTATCTCGGTCTATTCTTTTGATTTATAAGGGATTTTGCCGATTTCGGCCTATTGGTTAAAAAATGA
GCTGATTTAACAAAAATTTAACGCGAATTAATTCTGTGGAATGTGTGTCAGTTAGGGTGTGGAAAGTCCC
CAGGCTCCCCAGCAGGCAGAAGTATGCAAAGCATGCATCTCAATTAGTCAGCAACCAGGTGTGGAAAGTC
CCCAGGCTCCCCAGCAGGCAGAAGTATGCAAAGCATGCATCTCAATTAGTCAGCAACCATAGTCCCGCCC
CTAACTCCGCCCATCCCGCCCCTAACTCCGCCCAGTTCCGCCCATTCTCCGCCCCATGGCTGACTAATTT
TTTTTATTTATGCAGAGGCCGAGGCCGCCTCTGCCTCTGAGCTATTCCAGAAGTAGTGAGGAGGCTTTTT
TGGAGGCCTAGGCTTTTGCAAAAAGCTCCCGGGAGCTTGTATATCCATTTTCGGATCTGATCAAGAGACA
GGATGAGGATCGTTTCGCATGATTGAACAAGATGGATTGCACGCAGGTTCTCCGGCCGCTTGGGTGGAGA
GGCTATTCGGCTATGACTGGGCACAACAGACAATCGGCTGCTCTGATGCCGCCGTGTTCCGGCTGTCAGC
GCAGGGGCGCCCGGTTCTTTTTGTCAAGACCGACCTGTCCGGTGCCCTGAATGAACTGCAGGACGAGGCA
GCGCGGCTATCGTGGCTGGCCACGACGGGCGTTCCTTGCGCAGCTGTGCTCGACGTTGTCACTGAAGCGG
GAAGGGACTGGCTGCTATTGGGCGAAGTGCCGGGGCAGGATCTCCTGTCATCTCACCTTGCTCCTGCCGA
GAAAGTATCCATCATGGCTGATGCAATGCGGCGGCTGCATACGCTTGATCCGGCTACCTGCCCATTCGAC
CACCAAGCGAAACATCGCATCGAGCGAGCACGTACTCGGATGGAAGCCGGTCTTGTCGATCAGGATGATC
TGGACGAAGAGCATCAGGGGCTCGCGCCAGCCGAACTGTTCGCCAGGCTCAAGGCGCGCATGCCCGACGG
CGAGGATCTCGTCGTGACCCATGGCGATGCCTGCTTGCCGAATATCATGGTGGAAAATGGCCGCTTTTCT
GGATTCATCGACTGTGGCCGGCTGGGTGTGGCGGACCGCTATCAGGACATAGCGTTGGCTACCCGTGATA
TTGCTGAAGAGCTTGGCGGCGAATGGGCTGACCGCTTCCTCGTGCTTTACGGTATCGCCGCTCCCGATTC
GCAGCGCATCGCCTTCTATCGCCTTCTTGACGAGTTCTTCTGAGCGGGACTCTGGGGTTCGAAATGACCG
ACCAAGCGACGCCCAACCTGCCATCACGAGATTTCGATTCCACCGCCGCCTTCTATGAAAGGTTGGGCTT
CGGAATCGTTTTCCGGGACGCCGGCTGGATGATCCTCCAGCGCGGGGATCTCATGCTGGAGTTCTTCGCC
CACCCCAACTTGTTTATTGCAGCTTATAATGGTTACAAATAAAGCAATAGCATCACAAATTTCACAAATA
AAGCATTTTTTTCACTGCATTCTAGTTGTGGTTTGTCCAAACTCATCAATGTATCTTATCATGTCTGTAT
ACCGTCGACCTCTAGCTAGAGCTTGGCGTAATCATGGTCATAGCTGTTTCCTGTGTGAAATTGTTATCCG
CTCACAATTCCACACAACATACGAGCCGGAAGCATAAAGTGTAAAGCCTGGGGTGCCTAATGAGTGAGCT
AACTCACATTAATTGCGTTGCGCTCACTGCCCGCTTTCCAGTCGGGAAACCTGTCGTGCCAGCTGCATTA
ATGAATCGGCCAACGCGCGGGGAGAGGCGGTTTGCGTATTGGGCGCTCTTCCGCTTCCTCGCTCACTGAC
TCGCTGCGCTCGGTCGTTCGGCTGCGGCGAGCGGTATCAGCTCACTCAAAGGCGGTAATACGGTTATCCA
CAGAATCAGGGGATAACGCAGGAAAGAACATGTGAGCAAAAGGCCAGCAAAAGGCCAGGAACCGTAAAAA
GGCCGCGTTGCTGGCGTTTTTCCATAGGCTCCGCCCCCCTGACGAGCATCACAAAAATCGACGCTCAAGT
CAGAGGTGGCGAAACCCGACAGGACTATAAAGATACCAGGCGTTTCCCCCTGGAAGCTCCCTCGTGCGCT
CTCCTGTTCCGACCCTGCCGCTTACCGGATACCTGTCCGCCTTTCTCCCTTCGGGAAGCGTGGCGCTTTC
TCATAGCTCACGCTGTAGGTATCTCAGTTCGGTGTAGGTCGTTCGCTCCAAGCTGGGCTGTGTGCACGAA
CCCCCCGTTCAGCCCGACCGCTGCGCCTTATCCGGTAACTATCGTCTTGAGTCCAACCCGGTAAGACACG
ACTTATCGCCACTGGCAGCAGCCACTGGTAACAGGATTAGCAGAGCGAGGTATGTAGGCGGTGCTACAGA
GTTCTTGAAGTGGTGGCCTAACTACGGCTACACTAGAAGAACAGTATTTGGTATCTGCGCTCTGCTGAAG
CCAGTTACCTTCGGAAAAAGAGTTGGTAGCTCTTGATCCGGCAAACAAACCACCGCTGGTAGCGGTGGTT
TTTTTGTTTGCAAGCAGCAGATTACGCGCAGAAAAAAAGGATCTCAAGAAGATCCTTTGATCTTTTCTAC
GGGGTCTGACGCTCAGTGGAACGAAAACTCACGTTAAGGGATTTTGGTCATGAGATTATCAAAAAGGATC
TTCACCTAGATCCTTTTAAATTAAAAATGAAGTTTTAAATCAATCTAAAGTATATATGAGTAAACTTGGT
CTGACAGTTACCAATGCTTAATCAGTGAGGCACCTATCTCAGCGATCTGTCTATTTCGTTCATCCATAGT
TGCCTGACTCCCCGTCGTGTAGATAACTACGATACGGGAGGGCTTACCATCTGGCCCCAGTGCTGCAATG
ATACCGCGAGACCCACGCTCACCGGCTCCAGATTTATCAGCAATAAACCAGCCAGCCGGAAGGGCCGAGC
GCAGAAGTGGTCCTGCAACTTTATCCGCCTCCATCCAGTCTATTAATTGTTGCCGGGAAGCTAGAGTAAG
TAGTTCGCCAGTTAATAGTTTGCGCAACGTTGTTGCCATTGCTACAGGCATCGTGGTGTCACGCTCGTCG
TTTGGTATGGCTTCATTCAGCTCCGGTTCCCAACGATCAAGGCGAGTTACATGATCCCCCATGTTGTGCA
AAAAAGCGGTTAGCTCCTTCGGTCCTCCGATCGTTGTCAGAAGTAAGTTGGCCGCAGTGTTATCACTCAT
GGTTATGGCAGCACTGCATAATTCTCTTACTGTCATGCCATCCGTAAGATGCTTTTCTGTGACTGGTGAG
TACTCAACCAAGTCATTCTGAGAATAGTGTATGCGGCGACCGAGTTGCTCTTGCCCGGCGTCAATACGGG
ATAATACCGCGCCACATAGCAGAACTTTAAAAGTGCTCATCATTGGAAAACGTTCTTCGGGGCGAAAACT
CTCAAGGATCTTACCGCTGTTGAGATCCAGTTCGATGTAACCCACTCGTGCACCCAACTGATCTTCAGCA
TCTTTTACTTTCACCAGCGTTTCTGGGTGAGCAAAAACAGGAAGGCAAAATGCCGCAAAAAAGGGAATAA
GGGCGACACGGAAATGTTGAATACTCATACTCTTCCTTTTTCAATATTATTGAAGCATTTATCAGGGTTA
TTGTCTCATGAGCGGATACATATTTGAATGTATTTAGAAAAATAAACAAATAGGGGTTCCGCGCACATTT
CCCCGAAAAGTGCCACCTGACGTCGACGGATCGGGAGATCTCCCGATC
Features (pLannotate 1.2.2; 21 found; start..end, strand, type, name):
      4..56      -  misc_feature   bom (fragment): basis of mobility region from pBR322
    211..590     +  enhancer       CMV enhancer: human cytomegalovirus immediate early enhancer
    591..794     +  promoter       CMV promoter: human cytomegalovirus (CMV) immediate early promoter
    790..823     +  LTR            5' LTR (truncated) (fragment): truncated 5' long terminal repeat (LTR) from HIV-1
    839..857     +  promoter       T7 promoter: promoter for bacteriophage T7 RNA polymerase
   1021..1392    +  CDS            iLov: iLov is a multistate cyan fluorescent protein published in 2008, derived from Broad host range vector vector pCVD060. It requires the cofactor flavin for fluorescence.
   1393..1830    +  CDS            GAL4 (fragment): GAL4_YEAST - Experimental evidence at protein level: Swiss-Prot protein existence level 1. This protein is a positive regulator for the gene expression of the galactose-induced genes such as GAL1, GAL2, GAL7, GAL10, and MEL1 which code for the enzymes used to convert galactose to glucose. It recognizes a 17 base pair sequence in (5'-CGGRNNRCYNYNCNCCG-3') the upstream activating sequence (UAS-G) of these genes. From Saccharomyces cerevisiae (strain ATCC 204508 / S288c) (Baker's yeast).
   1973..2197    +  polyA_signal   bGH poly(A) signal: bovine growth hormone polyadenylation signal
   2201..2222    +  promoter       SV40 promoter (fragment): SV40 enhancer and early promoter
   2243..2671    +  rep_origin     f1 ori (sequence partly withheld): f1 bacteriophage origin of replication; arrow indicates direction of (+) strand synthesis
   2685..3014    +  promoter       SV40 promoter: SV40 enhancer and early promoter
   3081..3872    +  CDS            neo: KKA2_KLEPN - Also known as kan, nptII. Experimental evidence at protein level: Swiss-Prot protein existence level 1. Resistance to kanamycin, neomycin, paromomycin, ribostamycin, butirosin and gentamicin B. From Klebsiella pneumoniae.
   3896..4054    +  CDS            ble (fragment): BLE_KLEPN - Experimental evidence at protein level: Swiss-Prot protein existence level 1. Binding protein with a strong affinity to the bleomycin family of antibiotics. Binds to CL990; an antimitotic-antibiotic compound. From Klebsiella pneumoniae.
   4049..4170    +  polyA_signal   SV40 poly(A) signal: SV40 polyadenylation signal
   4243..4259    -  protein_bind   lac operator: The lac repressor binds to the lac operator to inhibit transcription in E. coli. This inhibition can be relieved by adding lactose or isopropyl-β-D-thiogalactopyranoside (IPTG). lac repressor encoded by lacI
   4267..4297    -  promoter       lac promoter: promoter for the E. coli lac operon
   4312..4333    -  protein_bind   CAP binding site: CAP binding activates transcription in the presence of cAMP. E. coli catabolite activator protein
   4346..4438    -  CDS            lacI (fragment): lac repressor; lacI; The lac repressor binds to the lac operator to inhibit transcription in E. coli. This inhibition can be relieved by adding lactose or isopropyl-β-D-thiogalactopyranoside (IPTG).
   4621..5209    -  rep_origin     ori: high-copy-number ColE1/pMB1/pBR322/pUC origin of replication
   5380..6240    -  CDS            AmpR: β-lactamase; bla; confers resistance to ampicillin, carbenicillin, and related antibiotics
   6241..6345    -  promoter       AmpR promoter: bla
