[The description below was written by a language model from this plasmid's Addgene catalogue record and pLannotate feature annotations shown in this document.]
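Description:
cpLOV2-Gal4 is a 6.4 kb mammalian expression plasmid on a custom backbone whose layout resembles a pcDNA3-type vector. It encodes one component of LOOMINA, an optogenetic toolbox for light-controlled deactivation of transcription. It is propagated in E. coli from a high-copy ColE1/pUC origin with ampicillin selection through the bla gene and its promoter. An f1 origin and leftover lac promoter/operator and bom fragments are also present as backbone remnants. A separate SV40 promoter–neomycin phosphotransferase–SV40 poly(A) cassette could in principle support G418 selection in mammalian cells, although the record does not say it is used this way.

The payload, assembled by Golden Gate cloning, is driven by the CMV immediate-early enhancer and promoter and terminated by the bGH polyadenylation signal. A T7 promoter lies just upstream of the coding region. The synthetic open reading frame contains a LOV-domain segment followed directly by a fragment of yeast GAL4. The annotation software labels the LOV segment "iLov" by sequence similarity, but the construct name indicates it is a circularly permuted LOV2 photosensor domain. The GAL4 fragment's size is consistent with the DNA-binding portion that recognises UAS sites, though the record does not define its boundaries. The short "5' LTR" and "ble" hits are probably incidental partial matches rather than functional elements.

In this design the Gal4 part would tether the blue-light-responsive cpLOV2 module to UAS-containing reporter promoters. Light-induced conformational change in the LOV domain would then alter its interaction with a partner effector and switch transcription off. The partner component and the reporter are not encoded on this plasmid, and the record does not detail them.
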