Addgene plasmid #231569: cpLOV2-Gal4
Purpose: Expresses components of the LOOMINA optogenetic transcriptional control system.
Depositing lab: Dominik Niopek. Depositing organization: Universitaet Heidelberg. Publication: A modular toolbox for the optogenetic deactivation of transcription. Muench P, Fiumara M, Southern N, Coda D, Aschenbrenner S, Correia B, Graff J, Niopek D, Mathony J. Nucleic Acids Res. 2024 Dec 16:gkae1237. doi: 10.1093/nar/gkae1237. PubMed 39676667.
Backbone
  Vector backbone: custom
  Vector type: Mammalian Expression
Growth in bacteria
  Bacterial resistance: Ampicillin, 100 μg/mL
  Growth temperature: 37°C
  Growth strain: DH5alpha
  Copy number: High Copy
Gene/Insert
  Gene/Insert name: cpLOV2-Gal4
  Species: Synthetic
  Cloning method: Golden Gate
Terms and licenses: Academic/Nonprofit Terms; Industry Terms: Not Available to Industry
Depositor comments: Please visit https://doi.org/10.1101/2023.11.06.565805 for bioRxiv preprint.
How to cite: cpLOV2-Gal4 was a gift from Dominik Niopek (Addgene plasmid # 231569 ; http://n2t.net/addgene:231569 ; RRID:Addgene_231569)
